>Addgene plasmid #113684 | pJEP307-pAAV-EFS(No AgeI)-MCS3-pA | addgene full sequence | sequence record 229520 | Addgene NGS Result
GTTACAAATAAAGCAATAGCATCACAAATTTCACAAATAAAGCATTTTTTTCACTGGACCGAGCGGCCGC
AGGAACCCCTAGTGATGGAGTTGGCCACTCCCTCTCTGCGCGCTCGCTCGCTCACTGAGGCCGGGCGACC
AAAGGTCGCCCGACGCCCGGGCTTTGCCCGGGCGGCCTCAGTGAGCGAGCGAGCGCGCAGCTGCCTGCAG
GGGCGCCTGATGCGGTATTTTCTCCTTACGCATCTGTGCGGTATTTCACACCGCATA
[95 nt withheld, positions 268-362]
T
[46 nt withheld, positions 364-409]
C
[141 nt withheld, positions 411-551]
CCTTTGACGTTGGAGTCCACGTTCTTT
[37 nt withheld, positions 579-615]
ACTCTATCTCGGGCTATTCTTTTGATTTATAAGGGATTTTGCCGATTTCGGTCTATTGGTTAAAAAATGA
GCTGATTTAACAAAAATTTAACGCGAATTTTAACAAAATATTAACGTTTACAATTTTATGGTGCACTCTC
AGTACAATCTGCTCTGATGCCGCATAGTTAAGCCAGCCCCGACACCCGCCAACACCCGCTGACGCGCCCT
GACGGGCTTGTCTGCTCCCGGCATCCGCTTACAGACAAGCTGTGACCGTCTCCGGGAGCTGCATGTGTCA
GAGGTTTTCACCGTCATCACCGAAACGCGCGAGACGAAAGGGCCTCGTGATACGCCTATTTTTATAGGTT
AATGTCATGATAATAATGGTTTCTTAGACGTCAGGTGGCACTTTTCGGGGAAATGTGCGCGGAACCCCTA
TTTGTTTATTTTTCTAAATACATTCAAATATGTATCCGCTCATGAGACAATAACCCTGATAAATGCTTCA
ATAATATTGAAAAAGGAAGAGTATGAGTATTCAACATTTCCGTGTCGCCCTTATTCCCTTTTTTGCGGCA
TTTTGCCTTCCTGTTTTTGCTCACCCAGAAACGCTGGTGAAAGTAAAAGATGCTGAAGATCAGTTGGGTG
CACGAGTGGGTTACATCGAACTGGATCTCAACAGCGGTAAGATCCTTGAGAGTTTTCGCCCCGAAGAACG
TTTTCCAATGATGAGCACTTTTAAAGTTCTGCTATGTGGCGCGGTATTATCCCGTATTGACGCCGGGCAA
GAGCAACTCGGTCGCCGCATACACTATTCTCAGAATGACTTGGTTGAGTACTCACCAGTCACAGAAAAGC
ATCTTACGGATGGCATGACAGTAAGAGAATTATGCAGTGCTGCCATAACCATGAGTGATAACACTGCGGC
CAACTTACTTCTGACAACGATCGGAGGACCGAAGGAGCTAACCGCTTTTTTGCACAACATGGGGGATCAT
GTAACTCGCCTTGATCGTTGGGAACCGGAGCTGAATGAAGCCATACCAAACGACGAGCGTGACACCACGA
TGCCTGTAGCAATGGCAACAACGTTGCGCAAACTATTAACTGGCGAACTACTTACTCTAGCTTCCCGGCA
ACAATTAATAGACTGGATGGAGGCGGATAAAGTTGCAGGACCACTTCTGCGCTCGGCCCTTCCGGCTGGC
TGGTTTATTGCTGATAAATCTGGAGCCGGTGAGCGTGGGTCTCGCGGTATCATTGCAGCACTGGGGCCAG
ATGGTAAGCCCTCCCGTATCGTAGTTATCTACACGACGGGGAGTCAGGCAACTATGGATGAACGAAATAG
ACAGATCGCTGAGATAGGTGCCTCACTGATTAAGCATTGGTAACTGTCAGACCAAGTTTACTCATATATA
CTTTAGATTGATTTAAAACTTCATTTTTAATTTAAAAGGATCTAGGTGAAGATCCTTTTTGATAATCTCA
TGACCAAAATCCCTTAACGTGAGTTTTCGTTCCACTGAGCGTCAGACCCCGTAGAAAAGATCAAAGGATC
TTCTTGAGATCCTTTTTTTCTGCGCGTAATCTGCTGCTTGCAAACAAAAAAACCACCGCTACCAGCGGTG
GTTTGTTTGCCGGATCAAGAGCTACCAACTCTTTTTCCGAAGGTAACTGGCTTCAGCAGAGCGCAGATAC
CAAATACTGTTCTTCTAGTGTAGCCGTAGTTAGGCCACCACTTCAAGAACTCTGTAGCACCGCCTACATA
CCTCGCTCTGCTAATCCTGTTACCAGTGGCTGCTGCCAGTGGCGATAAGTCGTGTCTTACCGGGTTGGAC
TCAAGACGATAGTTACCGGATAAGGCGCAGCGGTCGGGCTGAACGGGGGGTTCGTGCACACAGCCCAGCT
TGGAGCGAACGACCTACACCGAACTGAGATACCTACAGCGTGAGCTATGAGAAAGCGCCACGCTTCCCGA
AGGGAGAAAGGCGGACAGGTATCCGGTAAGCGGCAGGGTCGGAACAGGAGAGCGCACGAGGGAGCTTCCA
GGGGGAAACGCCTGGTATCTTTATAGTCCTGTCGGGTTTCGCCACCTCTGACTTGAGCGTCGATTTTTGT
GATGCTCGTCAGGGGGGCGGAGCCTATGGAAAAACGCCAGCAACGCGGCCTTTTTACGGTTCCTGGCCTT
TTGCTGGCCTTTTGCTCACATGTCCTGCAGGCAGCTGCGCGCTCGCTCGCTCACTGAGGCCGCCCGGGCG
TCGGGCGACCTTTGGTCGCCCGGCCTCAGTGAGCGAGCGAGCGCGCAGAGAGGGAGTGGCCAACTCCATC
ACTAGGGGTTCCTGCGGCCGCACGCGTTCGAGTGGCTCCGGTGCCCGTCAGTGGGCAGAGCGCACATCGC
CCACAGTCCCCGAGAAGTTGGGGGGAGGGGTCGGCAATTGAACGGGTGCCTAGAGAAGGTGGCGCGGGGT
AAACTGGGAAAGTGATGTCGTGTACTGGCTCCGCCTTTTTCCCGAGGGTGGGGGAGAACCGTATATAAGT
GCAGTAGTCGCCGTGAACGTTCTTTTTCGCAACGGGTTTGCCGCCAGAACACAGGTGTCGTGACGCGGGA
ATTCGGTACCTCTAGAGCACCGGTCATATGGATATCTGACTAGTCTCGAGTTTATTGCAGCTTATAATG
Features (pLannotate 1.2.2; 12 found; start..end, strand, type, name):
     71..211     +  repeat_region  AAV2 ITR: inverted terminal repeat of adeno-associated virus serotype 2 inverted
    216..267     -  misc_feature   bom (fragment): basis of mobility region from pBR322
    286..741     +  rep_origin     f1 ori (sequence partly withheld): f1 bacteriophage origin of replication; arrow indicates direction of (+) strand synthesis
    742..791     -  misc_feature   bom (fragment): basis of mobility region from pBR322
    893..928     -  CDS            rop (fragment): Rop protein, which maintains plasmids at low copy number; rop
   1023..1127    +  promoter       AmpR promoter: bla
   1128..1988    +  CDS            AmpR: β-lactamase; bla; confers resistance to ampicillin, carbenicillin, and related antibiotics
   2159..2747    +  rep_origin     ori: high-copy-number ColE1/pMB1/pBR322/pUC origin of replication
   2820..2847    +  repeat_region  AAV2 ITR (fragment): inverted terminal repeat of adeno-associated virus serotype 2 inverted
   2876..2903    +  repeat_region  AAV2 ITR (fragment): inverted terminal repeat of adeno-associated virus serotype 2 inverted
   2978..3189    +  promoter       EF-1α core promoter: core promoter for human elongation factor EF-1α
   3255..56      +  polyA_signal   SV40 poly(A) signal (fragment) (across the origin): SV40 polyadenylation signal
