[The description below was written by a language model from this plasmid's Addgene catalogue record and pLannotate feature annotations shown in this document.]
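Description:
pJEP307-pAAV-EFS(No AgeI)-MCS3-pA is a small, empty AAV transfer (cis) plasmid of about 3.3 kb, built on an Agilent-derived AAV backbone and intended as a cloning recipient rather than a finished expression construct. The record lists no insert. In bacteria it is maintained by a high-copy ColE1/pUC-type origin and selected with ampicillin through the bla gene and its native promoter. An f1 phage origin is also present, along with short leftover fragments of the pBR322 bom and rop regions that are remnants of the backbone and not functional units.

The payload region lies between AAV2 inverted terminal repeats, the cis elements needed for replication and packaging of the intervening DNA into AAV particles when rep, cap and helper functions are supplied in trans. One ITR is annotated in full, while the other is detected only as two short fragments. This is a common outcome of sequencing and annotating these structured repeats, but the record does not confirm that this ITR is intact. Within the cassette, the EF-1α core promoter (EFS), a compact constitutive mammalian promoter, is followed by a multiple cloning site (MCS3) and a very short 3' UTR of roughly 75 bp carrying an SV40-based polyadenylation signal. In this version the AgeI site has been removed from the promoter region, presumably so that AgeI can be used elsewhere during cloning.

The minimal promoter and poly(A) leave most of the limited AAV packaging capacity free for a gene of interest. The associated publication describes an AAV-delivered SaCas9 genome editing system for neurons in vivo, for which this plasmid serves as a building-block vector.
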