Addgene plasmid #113684: pJEP307-pAAV-EFS(No AgeI)-MCS3-pA
Purpose: EFS driven Multi Cloning Site-3 without the AgeI restriction enzyme site.
Depositing lab: Jonathan Ploski. Depositing organization: University of Texas at Dallas. Publication: The Development of an AAV-Based CRISPR SaCas9 Genome Editing System That Can Be Delivered to Neurons in vivo and Regulated via Doxycycline and Cre-Recombinase. Kumar N, Stanford W, de Solis C, Aradhana, Abraham ND, Dao TJ, Thaseen S, Sairavi A, Gonzalez CU, Ploski JE. Front Mol Neurosci. 2018 Nov 13;11:413. doi: 10.3389/fnmol.2018.00413. eCollection 2018. PubMed 30483052.
Backbone
  Vector backbone: AAV
  Backbone manufacturer: Agilent Technologies
  Total vector size (bp): 3285
  Modifications to backbone: Vector backbone has 75 bps 3’UTR that contains an SV40 based poly-adenylation signal
  Vector type: AAV
Growth in bacteria
  Bacterial resistance: Ampicillin, 100 μg/mL
  Growth temperature: 37°C
  Growth strain: NEB Stable
  Copy number: High Copy
Gene/Insert
  Gene/Insert name: N/A
Terms and licenses: Academic/Nonprofit Terms; Industry Terms: Not Available to Industry
How to cite: pJEP307-pAAV-EFS(No AgeI)-MCS3-pA was a gift from Jonathan Ploski (Addgene plasmid # 113684 ; http://n2t.net/addgene:113684 ; RRID:Addgene_113684)
